>Addgene plasmid #62601 | pBGSA c-myc-FPR1 | addgene full sequence | sequence record 257356 | Addgene NGS Result
AGTCCCCAGGCTCCCCAGCAGGCAGAAGTATGCAAAGCATGCATCTCAATTAGTCAGCAACCAGGTGTGG
AAAGTCCCCAGGCTCCCCAGCAGGCAGAAGTATGCAAAGCATGCATCTCAATTAGTCAGCAACCATAGTC
CCGCCCCTAACTCCGCCCATCCCGCCCCTAACTCCGCCCAGTTCCGCCCATTCTCCGCCCCATGGCTGAC
TAATTTTTTTTATTTATGCAGAGGCCGAGGCCGCCTCGGCCTCTGAGCTATTCCAGAAGTAGTGAGGAGG
CTTTTTTGGAGGCCTAGGCTTTTGCAAAAAGCTCCTCGATCGAGGGGCTCGCATCTCTCCTTCACGCGCC
CGCCGCCCTACCTGAGGCCGCCATCCACGCCGGTTGAGTCGCGTTCTGCCGCCTCCCGCCTGTGGTGCCT
CCTGAACTGCGTCCGCCGTCTAGGTAAGTTTAAAGCTCAGGTCGAGACCGGGCCTTTGTCCGGCGCTCCC
TTGGAGCCTACCTAGACTCAGCCGGCTCTCCACGCTTTGCCTGACCCTGCTTGCTCAACTCTACGTCTTT
GTTTCGTTTTCTGTTCTGCGCCGTTACAGATCCAAGCTCCTCGAGGAACTGAAAAACCAGAAAGTTAACT
GGTAAGTTTAGTCTTTTTGTCTTTTATTTCAGGTCCCGGATCCGGTGGTGGTGCAAATCAAAGAACTGCT
CCTCAGTGGATGTTGCCTTTACTTCTAGGCCTGTACGGAAGTGTTACTTCTGCTCTAAAAGCTGCGGAAT
TCACTAGTGATTATGGAGCAGAAGCTGATCTCCGAGGAAGACCTGATGGAGACAAATTCCTCTCTCCCCA
CGAACATCTCTGGAGGGACACCTGCTGTATCTGCTGGCTATCTCTTCCTGGATATCATCACTTATCTGGT
ATTTGCAGTCACCTTTGTCCTCGGGGTCCTGGGCAACGGGCTTGTGATCTGGGTGGCTGGATTCCGGATG
ACACACACAGTCACCACCATCAGTTACCTGAACCTGGCCGTGGCTGACTTCTGTTTCACCTCCACTTTGC
CATTCTTCATGGTCAGGAAGGCCATGGGAGGACATTGGCCTTTCGGCTGGTTCCTGTGCAAATTCGTCTT
TACCATAGTGGACATCAACTTGTTCGGAAGTGTCTTCCTGATCGCCCTCATTGCTCTGGACCGCTGTGTT
TGCGTCCTGCATCCAGTCTGGACCCAGAACCACCGCACCGTGAGCCTGGCCAAGAAGGTGATCATTGGGC
CCTGGGTGATGGCTCTGCTCCTCACATTGCCAGTTATCATTCGTGTGACTACAGTACCTGGTAAAACGGG
GACAGTAGCCTGCACTTTTAACTTTTCGCCCTGGACCAACGACCCTAAAGAGAGGATAAATGTGGCCGTT
GCCATGTTGACGGTGAGAGGCATCATCCGGTTCATCATTGGCTTCAGCGCACCCATGTCCATCGTTGCTG
TCAGTTATGGGCTTATTGCCACCAAGATCCACAAGCAAGGCTTGATTAAGTCCAGTCGTCCCTTACGGGT
CCTCTCCTTTGTCGCAGCAGCCTTTTTTCTCTGCTGGTCCCCATATCAGGTGGTGGCCCTTATAGCCACA
GTCAGAATCCGTGAGTTATTGCAAGGCATGTACAAAGAAATTGGTATTGCAGTGGATGTGACAAGTGCCC
TGGCCTTCTTCAACAGCTGCCTCAACCCCATGCTCTATGTCTTCATGGGCCAGGACTTCCGGGAGAGGCT
GATCCACGCCCTTCCCGCCAGTCTGGAGAGGGCCCTGACCGAGGACTCAACCCAAACCAGTGACACAGCT
ACCAATTCTACTTTACCTTCTGCAGAGGTGGAGTTACAGGCAAAGTAATAGAATTCCTGCAGCCCGGGGG
ATCCACTAGTTCTAGACCTGGCCTTGGAAGTTGCCACTCCAGTGCCCACCAGCCTTGTCCTAATAAAATT
AAGTTGCATCATTTTGTCTGACTAGGTGTCCTTCTATAATATTATGGGGTGGAGGGGGGTGGTATGGAGC
AAGGGGCAAGTTGGGAAGACAACCTGTAGGGCCTGCGGGGTCTATTGGGAACCAAGCTGGAGTGCAGTGG
CACAATCTTGGCTCACTGCAATCTCCGCCTCCTGGGTTCAAGCGATTCCCCTGCCTCAGCCTCCCGAGTT
GTTGGGATTCCAGGCATGCATGACCAGGCTCAGCTAATTTTTGTTTTTTTGGTAGAGACGGGGTTTCACC
ATATTGGCCAGGCTGGTCTCCAACTCCTAATCTCAGGTGATCTACCCACCTTGGCCTCCCAAATTGCTGG
GATTACAGGCGTGAACCACTGCTCCCTTCCCTGTCCTTCTGATTTTAAAATAACTATACCAGCAGGAGGA
CGTCCAGACACAGCATAGGCGAGCTCCAGCTTTTGTTCCCTTTAGTGAGGGTTAATTTCGAGCTTGGCGT
AATCATGGTCATAGCTGTTTCCTGTGTGAAATTGTTATCCGCTCACAATTCCACACAACATACGAGCCGG
AAGCATAAAGTGTAAAGCCTGGGGTGCCTAATGAGTGAGCTAACTCACATTAATTGCGTTGCGCTCACTG
CCCGCTTTCCAGTCGGGAAACCTGTCGTGCCAGCTGCATTAATGAATCGGCCAACGCGCGGGGAGAGGCG
GTTTGCGTATTGGGCGCTCTTCCGCTTCCTCGCTCACTGACTCGCTGCGCTCGGTCGTTCGGCTGCGGCG
AGCGGTATCAGCTCACTCAAAGGCGGTAATACGGTTATCCACAGAATCAGGGGATAACGCAGGAAAGAAC
ATGTGAGCAAAAGGCCAGCAAAAGGCCAGGAACCGTAAAAAGGCCGCGTTGCTGGCGTTTTTCCATAGGC
TCCGCCCCCCTGACGAGCATCACAAAAATCGACGCTCAAGTCAGAGGTGGCGAAACCCGACAGGACTATA
AAGATACCAGGCGTTTCCCCCTGGAAGCTCCCTCGTGCGCTCTCCTGTTCCGACCCTGCCGCTTACCGGA
TACCTGTCCGCCTTTCTCCCTTCGGGAAGCGTGGCGCTTTCTCATAGCTCACGCTGTAGGTATCTCAGTT
CGGTGTAGGTCGTTCGCTCCAAGCTGGGCTGTGTGCACGAACCCCCCGTTCAGCCCGACCGCTGCGCCTT
ATCCGGTAACTATCGTCTTGAGTCCAACCCGGTAAGACACGACTTATCGCCACTGGCAGCAGCCACTGGT
AACAGGATTAGCAGAGCGAGGTATGTAGGCGGTGCTACAGAGTTCTTGAAGTGGTGGCCTAACTACGGCT
ACACTAGAAGAACAGTATTTGGTATCTGCGCTCTGCTGAAGCCAGTTACCTTCGGAAAAAGAGTTGGTAG
CTCTTGATCCGGCAAACAAACCACCGCTGGTAGCGGTGGTTTTTTTGTTTGCAAGCAGCAGATTACGCGC
AGAAAAAAAGGATCTCAAGAAGATCCTTTGATCTTTTCTACGGGGTCTGACGCTCAGTGGAACGAAAACT
CACGTTAAGGGATTTTGGTCATGAGATTATCAAAAAGGATCTTCACCTAGATCCTTTTAAATTAAAAATG
AAGTTTTAAATCAATCTAAAGTATATATGAGTAAACTTGGTCTGACAGTTACCAATGCTTAATCAGTGAG
GCACCTATCTCAGCGATCTGTCTATTTCGTTCATCCATAGTTGCCTGACTCCCCGTCGTGTAGATAACTA
CGATACGGGAGGGCTTACCATCTGGCCCCAGTGCTGCAATGATACCGCGAGACCCACGCTCACCGGCTCC
AGATTTATCAGCAATAAACCAGCCAGCCGGAAGGGCCGAGCGCAGAAGTGGTCCTGCAACTTTATCCGCC
TCCATCCAGTCTATTAATTGTTGCCGGGAAGCTAGAGTAAGTAGTTCGCCAGTTAATAGTTTGCGCAACG
TTGTTGCCATTGCTACAGGCATCGTGGTGTCACGCTCGTCGTTTGGTATGGCTTCATTCAGCTCCGGTTC
CCAACGATCAAGGCGAGTTACATGATCCCCCATGTTGTGCAAAAAAGCGGTTAGCTCCTTCGGTCCTCCG
ATCGTTGTCAGAAGTAAGTTGGCCGCAGTGTTATCACTCATGGTTATGGCAGCACTGCATAATTCTCTTA
CTGTCATGCCATCCGTAAGATGCTTTTCTGTGACTGGTGAGTACTCAACCAAGTCATTCTGAGAATAGTG
TATGCGGCGACCGAGTTGCTCTTGCCCGGCGTCAATACGGGATAATACCGCGCCACATAGCAGAACTTTA
AAAGTGCTCATCATTGGAAAACGTTCTTCGGGGCGAAAACTCTCAAGGATCTTACCGCTGTTGAGATCCA
GTTCGATGTAACCCACTCGTGCACCCAACTGATCTTCAGCATCTTTTACTTTCACCAGCGTTTCTGGGTG
AGCAAAAACAGGAAGGCAAAATGCCGCAAAAAAGGGAATAAGGGCGACACGGAAATGTTGAATACTCATA
CTCTTCCTTTTTCAATATTATTGAAGCATTTATCAGGGTTATTGTCTCATGAGCGGATACATATTTGAAT
GTATTTAGAAAAATAAACAAATAGGGGTTCCGCGCACATTTCCCCGAAAAGTGCCACCTAAATTGTAAGC
GTTAATATTTTGTTAAAATTCGCGTTAAATTTTTGTTAAATCAGCTCATTTTTTAACCAATAGGCCGAAA
TCGGCAAAATCCCTTATAAATCAAAAGAATAGACCGAGATAGGGT
[37 nt withheld, positions 4736-4772]
AAAGAACGTGGACTCCAACGTCAAAGG
[49 nt withheld, positions 4800-4848]
T
[91 nt withheld, positions 4850-4940]
G
[124 nt withheld, positions 4942-5065]
CCCATTCGCCATTCAGGCTGCGCAACTGTTGGGAAGGGCGATCGGTGCGGGCCTCTTCGCTATTACGCCA
GCTGGCGAAAGGGGGATGTGCTGCAAGGCGATTAAGTTGGGTAACGCCAGGGTTTTCCCAGTCACGACGT
TGTAAAACGACGGCCAGTGAATTGTAATACGACTCACTATAGGGCGAATTGGGTACCGGGCCCCCCCTCG
AGGTCGACCGATCCAGACATGATAAGATACATTGATGAGTTTGGACAAACCACAACTAGAATGCAGTGAA
AAAAATGCTTTATTTGTGAAATTTGTGATGCTATTGCTTTATTTGTAACCATTATAAGCTGCAATAAACA
AGTTAACAACAACAATTGCATTCATTTTATGTTTCAGGTTCAGGGGGAGGTGTGGGAGGTTTTTTAAAGC
AAGTAAAACCTCTACAAATGTGGTATGGCTGATTATGATCTCTAGTCAAGGCACTATACATCAAATATTC
CTTATTAACCCCTTTACAAATTAAAAAGCTAAAGGTACACAATTTTTGAGCATAGTTATTAATAGCAGAC
ACTCTATGCCTGTGTGGAGTAAGAAAAAACAGTATGTTATGATTATAACTGTTATGCCTACTTATAAAGG
TTACAGAATATTTTTCCATAATTTTCTTGTATAGCAGTGCAGCTTTTTCCTTTGTGGTGTAAATAGCAAA
GCAAGCAAGAGTTCTATTACTAAACACAGCATGACTCAAAAAACTTAGCAATTCTGAAGGAAAGTCCTTG
GGGTCTTCTACCTTTCTCTTCTTTTTTGGAGGAGTAGAATGTTGAGAGTCAGCAGTAGCCTCATCATCAC
TAGATGGCATTTCTTCTGAGCAAAACAGGTTTTCCTCATTAAAGGCATTCCACCACTGCTCCCATTCATC
AGTTCCATAGGTTGGAATCTAAAATACACAAACAATTAGAATCAGTAGTTTAACACATTATACACTTAAA
AATTTTATATTTACCTTAGAGCTTTAAATCTCTGTAGGTAGTTTGTCCAATTATGTCACACCACAGAAGT
AAGGTTCCTTCACAAAGATCCGGACCAAAGCGGCCATCGTGCCTCCCCACTCCTGCAGTTCGGGGGCATG
GATGCGCGGATAGCCGCTGCTGGTTTCCTGGATGCCGACGGATTTGCACTGCCGGTAGAACTCCGCGAGG
TCGTCCAGCCTCAGGCAGCAGCTGAACCAACTCGCGAGGGGATCGAGCCCGGGGTGGGCGAAGAACTCCA
GCATGAGATCCCCGCGCTGGAGGATCATCCAGCCGGCGTCCCGGAAAACGATTCCGAAGCCCAACCTTTC
ATAGAAGGCGGCGGTGGAATCGAAATCTCGTGATGGCAGGTTGGGCGTCGCTTGGTCGGTCATTTCGAAC
CCCAGAGTCCCGCTCAGAAGAACTCGTCAAGAAGGCGATAGAAGGCGATGCGCTGCGAATCGGGAGCGGC
GATACCGTAAAGCACGAGGAAGCGGTCAGCCCATTCGCCGCCAAGCTCTTCAGCAATATCACGGGTAGCC
AACGCTATGTCCTGATAGCGGTCCGCCACACCCAGCCGGCCACAGTCGATGAATCCAGAAAAGCGGCCAT
TTTCCACCATGATATTCGGCAAGCAGGCATCGCCATGGGTCACGACGAGATCCTCGCCGTCGGGCATGCG
CGCCTTGAGCCTGGCGAACAGTTCGGCTGGCGCGAGCCCCTGATGCTCTTCGTCCAGATCATCCTGATCG
ACAAGACCGGCTTCCATCCGAGTACGTGCTCGCTCGATGCGATGTTTCGCTTGGTGGTCGAATGGGCAGG
TAGCCGGATCAAGCGTATGCAGCCGCCGCATTGCATCAGCCATGATGGATACTTTCTCGGCAGGAGCAAG
GTGAGATGACAGGAGATCCTGCCCCGGCACTTCGCCCAATAGCAGCCAGTCCCTTCCCGCTTCAGTGACA
ACGTCGAGCACAGCTGCGCAAGGAACGCCCGTCGTGGCCAGCCACGATAGCCGCGCTGCCTCGTCCTGCA
GTTCATTCAGGGCACCGGACAGGTCGGTCTTGACAAAAAGAACCGGGCGCCCCTGCGCTGACAGCCGGAA
CACGGCGGCATCAGAGCAGCCGATTGTCTGTTGTGCCCAGTCATAGCCGAATAGCCTCTCCACCCAAGCG
GCCGGAGAACCTGCGTGCAATCCATCTTGTTCAATCATGCGAAACGATCCTCATCCTGTCTCTTGATCAG
ATCTTGATCCCCTGCGCCATCAGATCCTTGGCGGCAAGAAAGCCATCCAGTTTACTTTGCAGGGCTTCCC
AACCTTACCAGAGGGCGCCCCAGCTGGCAATTCCGGTTCGCTTGCTGTCCATAAAACCGCCCAGTCTAGC
TATCGCCATGTAAGCCCACTGCAAGCTACCTGCTTTCTCTTTGCGCTTGCGTTTTCCCTTGTCCAGATAG
CCCAGTAGCTGACATTCATCCGGGGTCAGCACCGTTTCTGCGGACTGGCTTTCTACGTGTTCCGCTTCCT
TTAGCAGCCCTTGCGCCCTGAGTGCTTGCGGCAGCGTGAAGCTTTTTGCAAAAGCCTAGGCCTCCAAAAA
AGCCTCCTCACTACTTCTGGAATAGCTCAGAGGCCGAGGCGGCCTCGGCCTCTGCATAAATAAAAAAAAT
TAGTCAGCCATGGGGCGGAGAATGGGCGGAACTGGGCGGAGTTAGGGGCGGGATGGGCGGAGTTAGGGGC
GGGACTATGGTTGCTGACTAATTGAGATGCATGCTTTGCATACTTCTGCCTGCTGGGGAGCCTGGGGACT
TTCCACACCTGGTTGCTGACTAATTGAGATGCATGCTTTGCATACTTCTGCCTGCTGGGGAGCCTGGGGA
CTTTCCACACCCTAACTGACACACATTCCACAGCTGCCTCGCGCGTTTCGGTGATGACGGTGAAAACCTC
TGACACATGCAGCTCCCGGAGACGGTCACAGCTTGTCTGTAAGCGGATGCCGGGAGCAGACAAGCCCGTC
AGGGCGCGTCAGCGGGTGTTGGCGGGTGTCGGGGCGCAGCCATGACCCAGTCACGTAGCGATAGCGGAGT
GTATACTGGCTTAACTATGCGGCATCAGAGCAGATTGTACTGAGAGTGCACCATAGGTCGACGGTATCGA
TAAGCTTGGCTGTGGAATGTGTGTCAGTTAGGGTGTGGAA
Features (pLannotate 1.2.2; 31 found; start..end, strand, type, name):
    324..592     +  LTR            5' LTR (truncated): truncated 5' long terminal repeat (LTR) from human T-cell leukemia virus (HTLV) type 1
    632..728     +  intron         SV40 intron: modified SV40 intron with splice donor and acceptor sites
    792..812     +  CDS            13xMyc (fragment): 13 tandem Myc epitope tags
    816..1865    +  CDS            FPR1: FPR1_HUMAN - Experimental evidence at protein level: Swiss-Prot protein existence level 1. High affinity receptor for N-formyl-methionyl peptides (fMLP), which are powerful neutrophil chemotactic factors (PubMed:2161213, PubMed:2176894, PubMed:10514456, PubMed:15153520). Binding of fMLP to the receptor stimulates intracellular calcium mobilization and superoxide anion release (PubMed:2161213, PubMed:1712023, PubMed:15153520). This response is mediated via a G- protein that activates a phosphatidylinositol-calcium second messenger system (PubMed:1712023, PubMed:10514456). Receptor for TAFA4, me
   1871..1906    -  misc_feature   MCS (fragment): pBluescript multiple cloning site
   1907..2348    +  polyA_signal   hGH poly(A) signal (fragment): human growth hormone polyadenylation signal
   2419..2437    -  promoter       T3 promoter: promoter for bacteriophage T3 RNA polymerase
   2482..2498    -  protein_bind   lac operator: The lac repressor binds to the lac operator to inhibit transcription in E. coli. This inhibition can be relieved by adding lactose or isopropyl-β-D-thiogalactopyranoside (IPTG). lac repressor encoded by lacI
   2506..2536    -  promoter       lac promoter: promoter for the E. coli lac operon
   2551..2572    -  protein_bind   CAP binding site: CAP binding activates transcription in the presence of cAMP. E. coli catabolite activator protein
   2585..2677    -  CDS            lacI (fragment): lac repressor; lacI; The lac repressor binds to the lac operator to inhibit transcription in E. coli. This inhibition can be relieved by adding lactose or isopropyl-β-D-thiogalactopyranoside (IPTG).
   2860..3448    -  rep_origin     ori: high-copy-number ColE1/pMB1/pBR322/pUC origin of replication
   3619..4479    -  CDS            AmpR: β-lactamase; bla; confers resistance to ampicillin, carbenicillin, and related antibiotics
   4480..4584    -  promoter       AmpR promoter: bla
   4637..5065    -  rep_origin     f1 ori (sequence partly withheld): f1 bacteriophage origin of replication; arrow indicates direction of (+) strand synthesis
   5070..5227    -  CDS            lacZα (fragment): LacZα fragment of β-galactosidase; lacZ fragment
   5230..5248    +  promoter       T7 promoter: promoter for bacteriophage T7 RNA polymerase
   5257..5283    -  misc_feature   MCS (fragment): pBluescript multiple cloning site
   5285..5419    -  polyA_signal   SV40 poly(A) signal: SV40 polyadenylation signal
   5442..5525    -  CDS            large T antigen (fragment): large T antigen from SV40 (simian virus 40)
   5844..5864    -  CDS            SV40 NLS: nuclear localization signal of SV40 (simian virus 40) large T antigen
   5994..6059    -  intron         small t intron: SV40 (simian virus 40) small t antigen intron
   6061..6135    -  CDS            small t antigen (fragment): SV40 (simian virus 40) small t antigen
   6138..6458    -  CDS            ble (fragment): BLE_KLEPN - Experimental evidence at protein level: Swiss-Prot protein existence level 1. Binding protein with a strong affinity to the bleomycin family of antibiotics. Binds to CL990; an antimitotic-antibiotic compound. From Klebsiella pneumoniae.
   6482..7273    -  CDS            neo: KKA2_KLEPN - Also known as kan, nptII. Experimental evidence at protein level: Swiss-Prot protein existence level 1. Resistance to kanamycin, neomycin, paromomycin, ribostamycin, butirosin and gentamicin B. From Klebsiella pneumoniae.
   7305..7628    -  CDS            tnpA (fragment): TN5P_ECOLX - Also known as tnp. Experimental evidence at protein level: Swiss-Prot protein existence level 1. Mediates transposition of transposon Tn5 by a 'cut and paste' mechanism. First, the monomeric transposase binds the 19 bp inverted DNA repeats flanking the transposon. Then, dimerization of the DNA- bound transposase creates a synaptic DNA complex. After nicking of the first DNA strand, excision of the transposon proceeds through a series of intermediates. The transposase then mediates the insertion of the transposon at a new site by strand transfer. The activity of the wild- type tran
   7630..7959    -  promoter       SV40 promoter: SV40 enhancer and early promoter
   7966..8008    +  CDS            rop (fragment): Rop protein, which maintains plasmids at low copy number; rop
   8110..8200    +  misc_feature   bom (fragment): basis of mobility region from pBR322
   8200..8223    -  misc_feature   MCS (fragment): pBluescript multiple cloning site
   8234..308     +  promoter       SV40 promoter (across the origin): SV40 enhancer and early promoter
