[The description below was written by a language model from this plasmid's Addgene catalogue record and pLannotate feature annotations shown in this document.]
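Description:
pBGSA c-myc-FPR1 is a mammalian expression plasmid of about 8.3 kb for constitutive expression of the human N-formyl peptide receptor FPR1, a G protein-coupled receptor that binds fMLP-type chemotactic peptides on neutrophils. The pBGSA backbone was derived from pBluescript SK+, and remnants of that parent are evident in the annotation: a high-copy ColE1/pUC origin, an ampicillin resistance gene with its bla promoter, an f1 origin, T3 and T7 promoters, lac regulatory elements, a lacZα fragment and pieces of the pBluescript polylinker. Propagation in E. coli therefore relies on ampicillin selection.

The expression cassette is driven by the SRα promoter, which appears in the feature table as its component parts: the SV40 enhancer/early promoter spanning the sequence origin, followed by a truncated HTLV-1 5' LTR segment and a modified SV40 intron with splice donor and acceptor sites. Downstream lies a short Myc epitope (annotated as a fragment of a tandem Myc array, consistent with a single N-terminal c-myc tag) immediately ahead of the FPR1 coding sequence, which was inserted at EcoRI sites; the transcript is terminated by a human growth hormone polyadenylation signal fragment. A separate, oppositely oriented cassette provides stable selection in mammalian cells: a second SV40 early promoter drives the Tn5-derived neo gene (with adjacent ble and transposase fragments carried over from Tn5), followed by the SV40 small t intron and SV40 poly(A) signal, allowing G418 selection. The epitope-tagged receptor suits detection or immunoprecipitation of FPR1 in transfected cells, and the associated study examined whether the receptor forms homodimers.
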