Addgene plasmid #62601: pBGSA c-myc-FPR1
Purpose: Constitutive expression of c-myc-FPR1 in mammalian cells
Depositing lab: Heini Miettinen. Depositing organization: Montana State University. Publication: Experimental evidence for lack of homodimerization of the G protein-coupled human N-formyl peptide receptor. Gripentrog JM, Kantele KP, Jesaitis AJ, Miettinen HM. J Immunol. 2003 Sep 15;171(6):3187-93. PubMed 12960347.
Backbone
  Vector backbone: pBGSA
  Backbone manufacturer: Bruce Granger, PMID 8867788
  Backbone size w/o insert (bp): 7200
  Total vector size (bp): 8255
  Modifications to backbone: Modified from pBS SK+
  Vector type: Mammalian Expression
  Selectable markers: Neomycin (select with G418)
Growth in bacteria
  Bacterial resistance: Ampicillin, 100 μg/mL
  Growth temperature: 37°C
  Growth strain: DH5alpha
  Copy number: High Copy
Gene/Insert
  Gene/Insert name: FPR1 (alt names: fmlp-R26; FPR1 (haplotype 3))
  Species: H. sapiens (human)
  Insert size (bp): 1340
  GenBank ID: M60627
  Entrez Gene: FPR1 (a.k.a. FMLP, FPR)
  Promoter: SRalpha
  Tag / fusion protein: c-myc (N terminal on insert)
  Cloning method: Restriction Enzyme; 5′ cloning site EcoRI (not destroyed); 3′ cloning site EcoRI (not destroyed)
  Sequencing primers: 5′ cttctaggcctgtacgg
Resource information
  A portion of this plasmid was derived from a plasmid made by: Dr. Richard Ye, University of Illinois
Terms and licenses: Academic/Nonprofit Terms; Industry Terms: Not Available to Industry
How to cite: pBGSA c-myc-FPR1 was a gift from Heini Miettinen (Addgene plasmid # 62601 ; http://n2t.net/addgene:62601 ; RRID:Addgene_62601)
