>Addgene plasmid #62601 | pBGSA c-myc-FPR1 | addgene partial sequence | sequence record 105944 | pcDL-F 5'-GTTGCCTTTACTTCTAGGCCT-3'
AGCTGCGGAATTCACTAGTGATTATGGAGCAGAAGCTGATCTCCGAGGAAGACCTGATGGAGACAAATTC
CTCTCTCCCCACGAACATCTCTGGAGGGACACCTGCTGTATCTGCTGGCTATCTCTTCCTGGATATCATC
ACTTATCTGGTATTTGCAGTCACCTTTGTCCTCGGGGTCCTGGGCAACGGGCTTGTGATCTGGGTGGCTG
GATTCCGGATGACACACACAGTCACCACCATCAGTTACCTGAACCTGGCCGTGGCTGACTTCTGTTTCAC
CTCCACTTTGCCATTCTTCATGGTCAGGAAGGCCATGGGAGGACATTGGCCTTTCGGCTGGTTCCTGTGC
AAATTCGTCTTTACCATAGTGGACATCAACTTGTTCGGAAGTGTCTTCCTGATCGCCCTCATTGCTCTGG
ACCGCTGTGTTTGCGTCCTGCATCCAGTCTGGACCCAGAACCACCGCACCGTGAGCCTGGCCAAGAAGGT
GATCATTGGGCCCTGGGTGATGGCTCTGCTCCTCACATTGCCAGTTATCATTCGTGTGACTACAGTACCT
GGTAAAACGGGGACAGTAGCCTGCACTTTTAACTTTTCGCCCTGGACCAACGACCCTAAAGAGAGGATAA
ATGTGGCCGTTGCCATGTTGACGGTGAGAGGCATCATCCGGTTCATCATTGGCTTCAGCGCACCCATGTC
CATCGTTGCTGTCAGTTATGGGCTTATTGCCACCAAGATCCACAAGCAAGGCTTGATTAAGTCCAGTCGT
CCCTTACGGGTCCTCTCCTTTGTCGCAGCAGCCTTTTTTCTCTGCTGGTCCCCATATCAGGTGGTGGCCC
TTATAGCCACAGTCAGAATCCGTGAGTTATTGCAAGGCATGTACAAAGAAATTGGTATTGCA
