>Addgene plasmid #62601 | pBGSA c-myc-FPR1 | addgene partial sequence | sequence record 105946 | C-CMV-24 5'-TATTAGGACAAGGCTGGTGGGCAC-3'
TTCCAAGGCCAGGTCTAGAACTAGTGGATCCCCCGGGCTGCAGGAATTCTATTACTTTGCCTGTAACTCC
ACCTCTGCAGAAGGTAAAGTAGAATTGGTAGCTGTGTCACTGGTTTGGGTTGAGTCCTCGGTCAGGGCCC
TCTCCAGACTGGCGGGAAGGGCGTGGATCAGCCTCTCCCGGAAGTCCTGGCCCATGAAGACATAGAGCAT
GGGGTTGAGGCAGCTGTTGAAGAAGGCCAGGGCACTTGTCACATCCACTGCAATACCAATTTCTTTGTAC
ATGCCTTGCAATAACTCACGGATTCTGACTGTGGCTATAAGGGCCACCACCTGATATGGGGACCAGCAGA
GAAAAAAGGCTGCTGCGACAAAGGAGAGGACCCGTAAGGGACGACTGGACTTAATCAAGCCTTGCTTGTG
GATCTTGGTGGCAATAAGCCCATAACTGACAGCAACGATGGACATGGGTGCGCTGAAGCCAATGATGAAC
CGGATGATGCCTCTCACCGTCAACATGGCAACGGCCACATTTATCCTCTCTTTAGGGTCGTTGGTCCAGG
GCGAAAAGTTAAAAGTGCAGGCTACTGTCCCCGTTTTACCAGGTACTGTAGTCACACGAATGATAACTGG
CAATGTGAGGAGCAGAGCCATCACCCAGGGCCCAATGATCACCTTCTTGGCCAGGCTCACGGTGCGGTGG
TTCTGGGTCCAGACTGGATGCAGGACGCAAACACAGCGGTCCAGAGCAATGAGGGCGATCAGGAAGACAC
TTCCGAACAAGTTGATGTCCACTATGGTAAAGACGAATTTGCACAGGAACCAGCCGAAAGGCCAATGTCC
TCCCATGGCCTTCCTGACCATGAAGAATGGCAAAGTGGAGGTGAAACAGAAGTCAGCCACGGCCAGGTTC
AGGTAACTGATGGTGGTGACTGTGTGTGTCATCCGGAATCCAGCCACCCAGATCACAAGCCCGTTGCCCA
GGACCCCGAGGACAAAGGTGACTGCAAATACCAGATAAGTGATGATATCCAGGAAGAGATAGCCAGCAGA
TACAGCAGGTGTCCCTC
